>Addgene plasmid #164042 | BC1455-LMNA 5'HA-mCherry-CRISPR-Tag_V2-3'HA (HDR donor) | addgene full sequence | sequence record 323220 | Addgene NGS Result
GACGGATCGGGAGATCTCCCGATCCCCTATGGTGCACTCTCAGTACAATCTGCTCTGATGCCGCATAGTT
AAGCCAGTATCTGCTCCCTGCTTGTGTGTTGGAGGTCGCTGAGTAGTGCGCGAGCAAAATTTAAGCTACA
ACAAGGCAAGGCTTGACCGACAATTCCATGAAGAATCTGCTTAGGGTTAGGCGTTTTGCGCTGCTTCGCG
ATGTACGGGCCAGATATACGCGTTGACAGAGACCGCGGCCGCCCGCTGGGACGGGGTCTCCATGGCCCCT
CCTTGGCTCTGCCCTCTAGCCCAGAAGGTCTGAGGCAATGGGGGCAAGCTTGGAGCCGACAGTGCTGAGC
AGGCAGGAGCCAAGAGAGGGGAAGCTTGAGCCTCACGCAGTTAGGGGTGCGCTGGAGAGGGTGGGGCCCG
ACTCCGCCACACCCCAACGGTCCTTCCCCCTCCTCACCACTCCCGCCCCCACCCCCAATGGATCTGGGAC
TGCCCCTTTAAGAGTAGTGGCCCCTCCTCCCTTCAGAGGAGGACCTATTAGAGCCTTTGCCCTGGCGTCG
GTGACTCAGTGTTCGCGGGAGCGCCGCACCTACACCAGCCAACCCAGATCCCGAGGTCCGACAGCGCCCG
GCCCAGATCCCCACGCCTGCCAGGAGCAAGCCGAGAGCCAGCCGGCCGGCGCACTCCGACTCCGAGCAGT
CTCTGTCCTTCGACCCGAGCCCCGCGCCCTTTCCGGGACCCCTGCCCCGCGGGCAGCGCTGCCAACCTGC
CGGCCGGATCGGGTGGGACTAGTGGCATGGTGAGCAAGGGCGAGGAGGATAACATGGCCATCATCAAGGA
GTTCATGCGCTTCAAGGTGCACATGGAGGGCTCCGTGAACGGCCACGAGTTCGAGATCGAGGGCGAGGGC
GAGGGCCGCCCCTACGAGGGCACCCAGACCGCCAAGCTGAAGGTGACCAAGGGTGGCCCCCTGCCCTTCG
CCTGGGACATCCTGTCCCCTCAGTTCATGTACGGCTCCAAGGCCTACGTGAAGCACCCCGCCGACATCCC
CGACTACTTGAAGCTGTCCTTCCCCGAGGGCTTCAAGTGGGAGCGCGTGATGAACTTCGAGGACGGCGGC
GTGGTGACCGTGACCCAGGACTCCTCCCTGCAGGACGGCGAGTTCATCTACAAGGTGAAGCTGCGCGGCA
CCAACTTCCCCTCCGACGGCCCCGTAATGCAGAAGAAGACCATGGGCTGGGAGGCCTCCTCCGAGCGGAT
GTACCCCGAGGACGGCGCCCTGAAGGGCGAGATCAAGCAGAGGCTGAAGCTGAAGGACGGCGGCCACTAC
GACGCTGAGGTCAAGACCACCTACAAGGCCAAGAAGCCCGTGCAGCTGCCCGGCGCCGTAAGTATGAAAT
TCAGGGATACGGCCACCTTGTTGGCGGGCCAGATATACGCGTTGACGAGTAGTCAGAATAAGCGGAGGCC
CTGAGGGGCACCATACCGAGTGATGGGGCCCATCAGCTACCATAGGCACCACGAGCGGCAGGGGCTAATT
CACTCCCAACGAGCAAGAGTAGTCAGAATAAGCGGAGGCCCTGAGGGGCACCATACCGAGTGATGGGGCC
CATCAGCTACCATAGGCACCACGAGCGGCAGCCTTGATCTGTGGATCTACCAGAACGAGTAGTCAGAATA
AGCGGAGGCCCTGAGGGGCACCATACCGAGTGATGGGGCCCATCAGCTACCATAGGCACCACGAGCGGCA
GGGCAGAACTACACACCAGGGCCAGTGAGTAGTCAGAATAAGCGGAGGCCCTGAGGGGCACCATACCGAG
TGATGGGGCCCATCAGCTACCATAGGCACCACGAGCGGCAGCATCGGCATCTTTGACGCAAGACACGAGT
AGTCAGAATAAGCGGAGGCCCTGAGGGGCACCATACCGAGTGATGGGGCCCATCAGCTACCATAGGCACC
ACGAGCGGCAGCCGCTTGTTACACCCTGTGAGTGTCGAGTAGTCAGAATAAGCGGAGGCCCTGAGGGGCA
CCATACCGAGTGATGGGGCCCATCAGCTACCATAGGCACCACGAGCGGCAGGCAGTAGTATCTTTGCAAG
TGACTCACCCACCTTGTTGGCATATTTGCCAAATAGTGGAAATGTGAAGTACTGACAAAACTTTTCCCTT
TTTCAATCTAATAGTACAACGTCAACATCAAGTTGGACATCACCTCCCACAACGAGGACTACACCATCGT
GGAACAGTACGAACGCGCCGAGGGCCGCCACTCCACCGGCGGCATGGACGAGCTGTACAAGGGAACCGGT
GCTGGAAGTGGTGAGACCCCGTCCCAACGACGCGCCACCCGCAGCGGGGCGCAGGCCAGCTCCACTCCGC
TGTCGCCCACCCGCATCACCCGGCTGCAGGAGAAGGAGGACCTGCAGGAGCTCAATGATCGCTTGGCGGT
CTACATCGACCGTGTGCGCTCGCTGGAAACGGAGAACGCAGGGCTGCGCCTTCGCATCACCGAGTCTGAA
GAGGTGGTCAGCCGCGAGGTGTCCGGCATCAAGGCCGCCTACGAGGCCGAGCTCGGGGATGCCCGCAAGA
CCCTTGACTCAGTAGCCAAGGAGCGCGCCCGCCTGCAGCTGGAGCTGAGCAAAGTGCGTGAGGAGTTTAA
GGAGCTGAAAGCGCGGTGAGTTCGCCCAGGTGGCTGCGTGCCTGGCGGGGAGTGGAGAGGGCGGCGGGCC
GGCGCCCCTGGCCGGCCGCAGGAAGGGAGTGAGAGGGCCTGGAGGCCGATAACTTTGCCATAGTCTCCTC
CCTCCGCCATGGAGACCCCGTCCCAGCGGCCCGGGCGACGGATGGTGATCCCCCTGGCCAGTGCACGTCT
GCTGTCAGATAAAGTCTCCCGTGAACTTTACCCGGTGGTGCATATCGGGGATGAAAGCTGGCGCATGATG
ACCACCGATATGGCCAGTGTGCCGGTCTCCGTTATCGGGGAAGAAGTGGCTGATCTCAGCCACCGCGAAA
ATGACATCAAAAACGCCATTAACCTGATGTTCTGGGGAATATAAATGTCAGGCTCCCTTATACACAGCCA
GTCTGCAGGTCGACGGTCTCGACTCACATGTGAGCAAAAGGCCAGCAAAAGGCCAGGAACCGTAAAAAGG
CCGCGTTGCTGGCGTTTTTCCATAGGCTCCGCCCCCCTGACGAGCATCACAAAAATCGACGCTCAAGTCA
GAGGTGGCGAAACCCGACAGGACTATAAAGATACCAGGCGTTTCCCCCTGGAAGCTCCCTCGTGCGCTCT
CCTGTTCCGACCCTGCCGCTTACCGGATACCTGTCCGCCTTTCTCCCTTCGGGAAGCGTGGCGCTTTCTC
ATAGCTCACGCTGTAGGTATCTCAGTTCGGTGTAGGTCGTTCGCTCCAAGCTGGGCTGTGTGCACGAACC
CCCCGTTCAGCCCGACCGCTGCGCCTTATCCGGTAACTATCGTCTTGAGTCCAACCCGGTAAGACACGAC
TTATCGCCACTGGCAGCAGCCACTGGTAACAGGATTAGCAGAGCGAGGTATGTAGGCGGTGCTACAGAGT
TCTTGAAGTGGTGGCCTAACTACGGCTACACTAGAAGAACAGTATTTGGTATCTGCGCTCTGCTGAAGCC
AGTTACCTTCGGAAAAAGAGTTGGTAGCTCTTGATCCGGCAAACAAACCACCGCTGGTAGCGGTGGTTTT
TTTGTTTGCAAGCAGCAGATTACGCGCAGAAAAAAAGGATCTCAAGAAGATCCTTTGATCTTTTCTACGG
GGTCTGACGCTCAGTGGAACGAAAACTCACGTTAAGGGATTTTGGTCATGAGATTATCAAAAAGGATCTT
CACCTAGATCCTTTTAAATTAAAAATGAAGTTTTAAATCAATCTAAAGTATATATGAGTAAACTTGGTCT
GACAGTTACCAATGCTTAATCAGTGAGGCACCTATCTCAGCGATCTGTCTATTTCGTTCATCCATAGTTG
CCTGACTCCCCGTCGTGTAGATAACTACGATACGGGAGGGCTTACCATCTGGCCCCAGTGCTGCAATGAT
ACCGCGAGAACCACGCTCACCGGCTCCAGATTTATCAGCAATAAACCAGCCAGCCGGAAGGGCCGAGCGC
AGAAGTGGTCCTGCAACTTTATCCGCCTCCATCCAGTCTATTAATTGTTGCCGGGAAGCTAGAGTAAGTA
GTTCGCCAGTTAATAGTTTGCGCAACGTTGTTGCCATTGCTACAGGCATCGTGGTGTCACGCTCGTCGTT
TGGTATGGCTTCATTCAGCTCCGGTTCCCAACGATCAAGGCGAGTTACATGATCCCCCATGTTGTGCAAA
AAAGCGGTTAGCTCCTTCGGTCCTCCGATCGTTGTCAGAAGTAAGTTGGCCGCAGTGTTATCACTCATGG
TTATGGCAGCACTGCATAATTCTCTTACTGTCATGCCATCCGTAAGATGCTTTTCTGTGACTGGTGAGTA
CTCAACCAAGTCATTCTGAGAATAGTGTATGCGGCGACCGAGTTGCTCTTGCCCGGCGTCAATACGGGAT
AATACCGCGCCACATAGCAGAACTTTAAAAGTGCTCATCATTGGAAAACGTTCTTCGGGGCGAAAACTCT
CAAGGATCTTACCGCTGTTGAGATCCAGTTCGATGTAACCCACTCGTGCACCCAACTGATCTTCAGCATC
TTTTACTTTCACCAGCGTTTCTGGGTGAGCAAAAACAGGAAGGCAAAATGCCGCAAAAAAGGGAATAAGG
GCGACACGGAAATGTTGAATACTCATACTCTTCCTTTTTCAATATTATTGAAGCATTTATCAGGGTTATT
GTCTCATGAGCGGATACATATTTGAATGTATTTAGAAAAATAAACAAATAGGGGTTCCGCGCACATTTCC
CCGAAAAGTGCCACCTGACGTC
Features (pLannotate 1.2.2; 11 found; start..end, strand, type, name):
     28..80      -  misc_feature   bom (fragment): basis of mobility region from pBR322
    797..1399    +  CDS            mOFP.T.12 (fragment): mOFP.T.12 is a fluorescent protein published in 2004, derived from Discosoma sp.. It is reported to be a monomer.
   1532..1552    +  LTR            3' LTR (ΔU3) (fragment): self-inactivating 3' long terminal repeat (LTR) from HIV-1
   1642..1662    +  LTR            3' LTR (fragment): 3' long terminal repeat (LTR) from HIV-1
   1753..1775    +  LTR            3' LTR (fragment): 3' long terminal repeat (LTR) from HIV-1
   2185..2301    +  CDS            Blue102 (fragment): Blue102 is a fluorescent protein published in 2010, derived from Discosoma sp..
   2323..2676    +  CDS            LMNA (fragment): LMNA_HUMAN - Also known as LMN1. Experimental evidence at protein level: Swiss-Prot protein existence level 1. Prelamin-A/C can accelerate smooth muscle cell senescence. It acts to disrupt mitosis and induce DNA damage in vascular smooth muscle cells (VSMCs), leading to mitotic failure, genomic instability, and premature senescence. From Homo sapiens (Human).
   2833..3054    +  CDS            ccdB (fragment): CcdB, a bacterial toxin that poisons DNA gyrase; ccdB; Plasmids containing the ccdB gene cannot be propagated in standard E. coli strains.
   3167..3755    -  rep_origin     ori: high-copy-number ColE1/pMB1/pBR322/pUC origin of replication
   3926..4786    -  CDS            AmpR: β-lactamase; bla; confers resistance to ampicillin, carbenicillin, and related antibiotics
   4787..4891    -  promoter       AmpR promoter: bla
