[The description below was written by a language model from this plasmid's Addgene catalogue record and pLannotate feature annotations shown in this document.]
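Description:
BC1455-LMNA 5'HA-mCherry-CRISPR-Tag_V2-3'HA is a homology-directed repair donor plasmid built on a pUC19 backbone, intended for CRISPR knock-in in human cells rather than for expression from its own promoter. It is maintained in E. coli through the high-copy ColE1/pUC origin and selected with ampicillin via the AmpR (β-lactamase) gene and its bla promoter. A fragment of the pBR322 bom region is also annotated. The record lists a recombination-deficient stable strain for propagation, which fits an insert containing repeated elements.

The payload is a synthetic mCherry-CRISPR-TagV2 cassette, assembled by Gibson cloning between 5' and 3' homology arms from the human LMNA locus, so that repair of a Cas9 cut places the cassette at the N-terminus of the lamin A/C coding sequence. The automated annotation detects the red fluorescent protein as two separated fragments matching Discosoma-derived proteins (called mOFP.T.12 and Blue102). This suggests the mCherry reading frame is interrupted by roughly 800 nt that would hold the CRISPR-Tag, although the record does not describe this architecture explicitly. Three very short matches to HIV-1 LTR sequence fall within that interval. They are only about 20 nt each and are most likely similarity hits to the tag's guide RNA target sites rather than functional lentiviral elements.

The LMNA coding fragment immediately downstream of the second fluorescent protein fragment corresponds to the start of the 3' homology arm, giving an in-frame mCherry-lamin fusion after integration. A partial ccdB fragment is also annotated and appears to be a cloning remnant. No mammalian promoter is annotated, so expression would depend on the endogenous LMNA promoter. The construct is used to label the LMNA gene so that both the locus, via dCas9-based imaging of the tag, and its protein product can be visualised in living cells.
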