Addgene plasmid #164042: BC1455-LMNA 5'HA-mCherry-CRISPR-Tag_V2-3'HA (HDR donor)
Purpose: CRISPR donor plasmid to insert mCherry-harboring CRISPR-TagV2 into the N-terminus of human LMNA gene
Depositing lab: Baohui Chen. Depositing organization: Zhejiang University. Publication: Efficient labeling and imaging of protein-coding genes in living cells using CRISPR-Tag. Chen B, Zou W, Xu H, Liang Y, Huang B. Nat Commun. 2018 Nov 29;9(1):5065. doi: 10.1038/s41467-018-07498-y. PubMed 30498221.
Backbone
  Vector backbone: pUC19
  Vector type: Mammalian Expression, CRISPR
Growth in bacteria
  Bacterial resistance: Ampicillin, 100 μg/mL
  Growth temperature: 37°C
  Growth strain: NEB Stable
  Copy number: High Copy
Gene/Insert
  Gene/Insert name: mCherry-CRISPR-TagV2
  Species: H. sapiens (human), Synthetic
  Cloning method: Gibson Cloning
Terms and licenses: Academic/Nonprofit Terms; Industry Terms: Not Available to Industry
How to cite: BC1455-LMNA 5'HA-mCherry-CRISPR-Tag_V2-3'HA (HDR donor) was a gift from Baohui Chen (Addgene plasmid # 164042 ; http://n2t.net/addgene:164042 ; RRID:Addgene_164042)
